>Addgene plasmid #121759 | IZ901: pMVP (L3-L2) OLLAS epitope tag + WPRE | addgene full sequence | sequence record 237241 | Addgene NGS Result
CTTTCCTGCGTTATCCCCTGATTCTGTGGATAACCGTATTACCGCCTTTGAGTGAGCTGATACCGCTCGC
CGCAGCCGAACGACCGAGCGCAGCGAGTCAGTGAGCGAGGAAGCGGAAGAGCGCCCAATACGCAAACCGC
CTCTCCCCGCGCGTTGGCCGATTCATTAATGCAGCTGGCACGACAGGTTTCCCGACTGGAAAGCGGGCAG
TGAGCGCAACGCAATTAATACGCGTACCGCTAGCCAGGAAGAGTTTGTAGAAACGCAAAAAGGCCATCCG
TCAGGATGGCCTTCTGCTTAGTTTGATGCCTGGCAGTTTATGGCGGGCGTCCTGCCCGCCACCCTCCGGG
CCGTTGCTTCACAACGTTCAAATCCGCTCCCGGCGGATTTGTCCTACTCAGGAGAGCGTTCACCGACAAA
CAACAGATAAAACGAAAGGCCCAGTCTTCCGACTGAGCCTTTCGTTTTATTTGATGCCTGGCAGTTCCCT
ACTCTCGCGTTAACGCTAGCATGGATGTTTTCCCAGTCACGACGTTGTAAAACGACGGCCAGTCTTAAGC
TCGGGCCCCAAATAATGATTTTATTTTGACTGATAGTGACCTGTTCGTTGCAACAAATTGATGAGCAATG
CTTTTTTATAATGCCAACTTTGTATAATAAAGTTGGTGGCGGATCCAGCGGCTTCGCCAACGAGCTGGGA
CCCAGGCTGATGGGAAAGTAAGAATTCCTAGAGCTCCTATAGTGAGACCGGTTAGTAATGATCGACAATC
AACCTCTGGATTACAAAATTTGTGAAAGATTGACTGGTATTCTTAACTATGTTGCTCCTTTTACGCTATG
TGGATACGCTGCTTTAATGCCTTTGTATCATGCTATTGCTTCCCGTATGGCTTTCATTTTCTCCTCCTTG
TATAAATCCTGGTTGCTGTCTCTTTATGAGGAGTTGTGGCCCGTTGTCAGGCAACGTGGCGTGGTGTGCA
CTGTGTTTGCTGACGCAACCCCCACTGGTTGGGGCATTGCCACCACCTGTCAGCTCCTTTCCGGGACTTT
CGCTTTCCCCCTCCCTATTGCCACGGCGGAACTCATCGCCGCCTGCCTTGCCCGCTGCTGGACAGGGGCT
CGGCTGTTGGGCACTGACAATTCCGTGGTGTTGTCGGGGAAGCTGACGTCCTTTCCATGGCTGCTCGCCT
GTGTTGCCACCTGGATTCTGCGCGGGACGTCCTTCTGCTACGTCCCTTCGGCCCTCAATCCAGCGGACCT
TCCTTCCCGCGGCCTGCTGCCGGCTCTGCGGCCTCTTCCGCGTCTTCGCCTTCGCCCTCAGACGAGTCGG
ATCTCCCTTTGGGCCGCCTCCCCGCCTGGCGATGGTACTGTCCTAGTACCTGACCCAGCTTTCTTGTACA
AAGTTGGCATTATAAGAAAGCATTGCTTATCAATTTGTTGCAACGAACAGGTCACTATCAGTCAAAATAA
AATCATTATTTGCCATCCAGCTGCAGGGCGGCCGCGATATCCCCTATAGTGAGTCGTATTACATGGTCAT
AGCTGTTTCCTGGCAGCTCTGGCCCGTGTCTCAAAATCTCTGATGTTACATTGCACAAGATAAAAATATA
TCATCATGAACAATAAAACTGTCTGCTTACATAAACAGTAATACAAGGGGTGTTATGAGCCATATTCAAC
GGGAAACGTCGAGGCCGCGATTAAATTCCAACATGGATGCTGATTTATATGGGTATAAATGGGCTCGCGA
TAATGTCGGGCAATCAGGTGCGACAATCTATCGCTTGTATGGGAAGCCCGATGCGCCAGAGTTGTTTCTG
AAACATGGCAAAGGTAGCGTTGCCAATGATGTTACAGATGAGATGGTCAGACTAAACTGGCTGACGGAAT
TTATGCCTCTTCCGACCATCAAGCATTTTATCCGTACTCCTGATGATGCATGGTTACTCACCACTGCGAT
CCCCGGAAAAACAGCATTCCAGGTATTAGAAGAATATCCTGATTCAGGTGAAAATATTGTTGATGCGCTG
GCAGTGTTCCTGCGCCGGTTGCATTCGATTCCTGTTTGTAATTGTCCTTTTAACAGCGATCGCGTATTTC
GTCTCGCTCAGGCGCAATCACGAATGAATAACGGTTTGGTTGATGCGAGTGATTTTGATGACGAGCGTAA
TGGCTGGCCTGTTGAACAAGTCTGGAAAGAAATGCATAAACTTTTGCCATTCTCACCGGATTCAGTCGTC
ACTCATGGTGATTTCTCACTTGATAACCTTATTTTTGACGAGGGGAAATTAATAGGTTGTATTGATGTTG
GACGAGTCGGAATCGCAGACCGATACCAGGATCTTGCCATCCTATGGAACTGCCTCGGTGAGTTTTCTCC
TTCATTACAGAAACGGCTTTTTCAAAAATATGGTATTGATAATCCTGATATGAATAAATTGCAGTTTCAT
TTGATGCTCGATGAGTTTTTCTAATCAGAATTGGTTAATTGGTTGTAACACTGGCAGAGCATTACGCTGA
CTTGACGGGACGGCGCAAGCTCATGACCAAAATCCCTTAACGTGAGTTACGCGTCGTTCCACTGAGCGTC
AGACCCCGTAGAAAAGATCAAAGGATCTTCTTGAGATCCTTTTTTTCTGCGCGTAATCTGCTGCTTGCAA
ACAAAAAAACCACCGCTACCAGCGGTGGTTTGTTTGCCGGATCAAGAGCTACCAACTCTTTTTCCGAAGG
TAACTGGCTTCAGCAGAGCGCAGATACCAAATACTGTTCTTCTAGTGTAGCCGTAGTTAGGCCACCACTT
CAAGAACTCTGTAGCACCGCCTACATACCTCGCTCTGCTAATCCTGTTACCAGTGGCTGCTGCCAGTGGC
GATAAGTCGTGTCTTACCGGGTTGGACTCAAGACGATAGTTACCGGATAAGGCGCAGCGGTCGGGCTGAA
CGGGGGGTTCGTGCACACAGCCCAGCTTGGAGCGAACGACCTACACCGAACTGAGATACCTACAGCGTGA
GCTATGAGAAAGCGCCACGCTTCCCGAAGGGAGAAAGGCGGACAGGTATCCGGTAAGCGGCAGGGTCGGA
ACAGGAGAGCGCACGAGGGAGCTTCCAGGGGGAAACGCCTGGTATCTTTATAGTCCTGTCGGGTTTCGCC
ACCTCTGACTTGAGCGTCGATTTTTGTGATGCTCGTCAGGGGGGCGGAGCCTATGGAAAAACGCCAGCAA
CGCGGCCTTTTTACGGTTCCTGGCCTTTTGCTGGCCTTTTGCTCACATGTT
Features (pLannotate 1.2.2; 11 found; start..end, strand, type, name):
    121..213     +  CDS            lacI (fragment): lac repressor; lacI; The lac repressor binds to the lac operator to inhibit transcription in E. coli. This inhibition can be relieved by adding lactose or isopropyl-β-D-thiogalactopyranoside (IPTG).
    268..295     -  terminator     rrnB T2 terminator: transcription terminator T2 from the E. coli rrnB gene
    427..470     +  terminator     rrnB T1 terminator: Escherichia coli rrnB; transcription terminator T1 from the E. coli rrnB gene
    517..553     -  CDS            lacZα (fragment): LacZα fragment of β-galactosidase; lacZ fragment
    570..665     +  protein_bind   attL3: mutant version of attL; recombination site for the Gateway® LR reaction LR Clonase™
    677..718     +  CDS            OLLAS tag: Escherichia coli OmpF Linker and mouse Langerin fusion sequence tag (Park et al., 2008)
    767..1355    +  misc_feature   WPRE: woodchuck hepatitis virus posttranscriptional regulatory element
   1383..1482    -  protein_bind   attL2: mutant version of attL; recombination site for the Gateway® LR reaction LR Clonase™
   1513..1531    -  promoter       T7 promoter: promoter for bacteriophage T7 RNA polymerase
   1665..2474    +  CDS            KanR: aminoglycoside phosphotransferase; aph(3')-Ia; confers resistance to kanamycin in bacteria or G418 (Geneticin®) in eukaryotes
   2621..3209    +  rep_origin     ori: high-copy-number ColE1/pMB1/pBR322/pUC origin of replication
