[The description below was written by a language model from this plasmid's Addgene catalogue record and pLannotate feature annotations shown in this document.]
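Description:
IZ901: pMVP (L3-L2) OLLAS epitope tag + WPRE is a MultiSite Gateway Pro entry plasmid from the pMVP modular cloning system, built on the Invitrogen pDONR221 P3-P2 backbone. It is a small (about 3.3 kb) bacterial cloning vector with no expression function of its own. It replicates in E. coli from a high-copy ColE1/pUC-type origin and is selected with kanamycin through an aminoglycoside phosphotransferase (KanR) gene. The backbone also carries the usual pDONR features: rrnB T1 and T2 transcription terminators upstream of the cassette, which insulate the insert from read-through transcription, a T7 promoter on the far side, and short lacI and lacZα fragments that appear to be non-functional remnants.

The payload is a synthetic insert of roughly 700 bp flanked by attL3 and attL2 recombination sites. It consists of the coding sequence for the OLLAS epitope tag (derived from an E. coli OmpF linker and mouse Langerin), followed by the woodchuck hepatitis virus posttranscriptional regulatory element (WPRE), which enhances expression of the transcripts that contain it. No promoter or gene of interest is present in this module. These are supplied by other entry plasmids in the set. In a 3- or 4-component LR Clonase reaction, the attL3/attL2 sites place this fragment at the 3′ end of the assembly, so the OLLAS tag is fused to the C-terminus of the upstream gene of interest and the WPRE lies in the 3′ untranslated region. The record states that the module is intended for lentiviral destination vectors, giving antibody-detectable, epitope-tagged transgene expression.
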