Addgene plasmid #121759: IZ901: pMVP (L3-L2) OLLAS epitope tag + WPRE
Purpose: pMVP L3-L2 entry plasmid, contains OLLAS epitope tag + WPRE for 3- or 4-component MultiSite Gateway Pro assembly. Allows C-term epitope fusion to a gene of interest in lentivirus vectors.
Depositing lab: Christopher Newgard. Depositing organization: Duke University. Publication: Creation of versatile cloning platforms for transgene expression and dCas9-based epigenome editing. Haldeman JM, Conway AE, Arlotto ME, Slentz DH, Muoio DM, Becker TC, Newgard CB. Nucleic Acids Res. 2018 Dec 27. pii: 5264291. doi: 10.1093/nar/gky1286. PubMed 30590691.
Backbone
  Vector backbone: pDONR221 P3-P2
  Backbone manufacturer: Invitrogen
  Backbone size w/o insert (bp): 2555
  Vector type: Synthetic Biology ; pMVP Gateway Entry Plasmid
Growth in bacteria
  Bacterial resistance: Kanamycin, 50 μg/mL
  Growth temperature: 37°C
  Growth strain: DH5alpha
  Copy number: High Copy
Gene/Insert
  Gene/Insert name: OLLAS epitope tag + WPRE
  Species: Synthetic
  Insert size (bp): 716
  Cloning method: Gateway Cloning
  Sequencing primers: 5′ M13F; 3′ M13R
Terms and licenses: Academic/Nonprofit Terms; Industry Terms: Not Available to Industry
How to cite: IZ901: pMVP (L3-L2) OLLAS epitope tag + WPRE was a gift from Christopher Newgard (Addgene plasmid # 121759 ; http://n2t.net/addgene:121759 ; RRID:Addgene_121759)
